>Addgene plasmid #184445 | pLenti_Ef1a:PE2-P2A-GFP | addgene full sequence | sequence record 361798 | Addgene NGS Result
TGTTCACCGGGGTGGTGCCCATCCTGGTCGAGCTGGACGGCGACGTAAACGGCCACAAGTTCAGCGTGTC
CGGCGAGGGCGAGGGCGATGCCACCTACGGCAAGCTGACCCTGAAGTTCATCTGCACCACCGGCAAGCTG
CCCGTGCCCTGGCCCACCCTCGTGACCACCCTGACCTATGGAGTGCAGTGCTTCAGCCGCTACCCCGACC
ACATGAAGCAGCACGACTTCTTCAAGTCCGCCATGCCCGAAGGCTACGTCCAGGAGCGCACCATCTTCTT
CAAGGACGACGGCAACTACAAGACCCGCGCCGAGGTGAAGTTCGAGGGCGACACCCTGGTGAACCGCATC
GAGCTGAAGGGCATCGACTTCAAGGAGGACGGCAACATCCTGGGGCACAAGCTGGAGTACAACTACAACA
GCCACAACGTCTATATCATGGCCGACAAGCAGAAGAACGGCATCAAGGTGAACTTCAAGATCCGCCACAA
CATCGAGGACGGCAGCGTGCAGCTCGCCGACCACTACCAGCAGAACACCCCCATCGGCGACGGCCCCGTG
CTGCTGCCCGACAACCACTACCTGAGCACCCAGTCCGCCCTGAGCAAAGACCCCAACGAGAAGCGCGATC
ACATGGTCCTGCTGGAGTTCGTGACCGCCGCCGGGATCACTCTCGGCATGGACGAGCTGTACAAGTCTGG
TGGTTCTCCCAAGAAGAAGAGGAAAGTCTAACCGGTCATCATCACCATCACCATTGAGTTTTACCACCGG
TGGAATTCACGCGTCTGGAACAATCAACCTCTGGATTACAAAATTTGTGAAAGATTGACTGGTATTCTTA
ACTATGTTGCTCCTTTTACGCTATGTGGATACGCTGCTTTAATGCCTTTGTATCATGCTATTGCTTCCCG
TATGGCTTTCATTTTCTCCTCCTTGTATAAATCCTGGTTGCTGTCTCTTTATGAGGAGTTGTGGCCCGTT
GTCAGGCAACGTGGCGTGGTGTGCACTGTGTTTGCTGACGCAACCCCCACTGGTTGGGGCATTGCCACCA
CCTGTCAGCTCCTTTCCGGGACTTTCGCTTTCCCCCTCCCTATTGCCACGGCGGAACTCATCGCCGCCTG
CCTTGCCCGCTGCTGGACAGGGGCTCGGCTGTTGGGCACTGACAATTCCGTGGTGTTGTCGGGGAAGCTG
ACGTCCTTTCCATGGCTGCTCGCCTGTGTTGCCACCTGGATTCTGCGCGGGACGTCCTTCTGCTACGTCC
CTTCGGCCCTCAATCCAGCGGACCTTCCTTCCCGCGGCCTGCTGCCGGCTCTGCGGCCTCTTCCGCGTCT
TCGCCTTCGCCCTCAGACGAGTCGGATCTCCCTTTGGGCCGCCTCCCCGCCTGGAATTAATTCTGCAGTC
GAGACCTAGAAAAACATGGAGCAATCACAAGTAGCAATACAGCAGCTACCAATGCTGATTGTGCCTGGCT
AGAAGCACAAGAGGAGGAGGAGGTGGGTTTTCCAGTCACACCTCAGGTACCTTTAAGACCAATGACTTAC
AAGGCAGCTGTAGATCTTAGCCACTTTTTAAAAGAAAAGAGGGGACTGGAAGGGCTAATTCACTCCCAAC
GAAGACAAGATATCCTTGATCTGTGGATCTACCACACACAAGGCTACTTCCCTGATTAGCAGAACTACAC
ACCAGGGCCAGGGGTCAGATATCCACTGACCTTTGGATGGTGCTACAAGCTAGTACCAGTTGAGCCAGAT
AAGGTAGAAGAGGCCAATAAAGGAGAGAACACCAGCTTGTTACACCCTGTGAGCCTGCATGGGATGGATG
ACCCGGAGAGAGAAGTGTTAGAGTGGAGGTTTGACAGCCGCCTAGCATTTCATCACGTGGCCCGAGAGCT
GCATCCGGAGTACTTCAAGAACTGCTGATATCGAGCTTGCTACAAGGGACTTTCCGCTGGGGACTTTCCA
GGGAGGCGTGGCCTGGGCGGGACTGGGGAGTGGCGAGCCCTCAGATCCTGCATATAAGCAGCTGCTTTTT
GCCTGTACTGGGTCTCTCTGGTTAGACCAGATCTGAGCCTGGGAGCTCTCTGGCTAACTAGGGAACCCAC
TGCTTAAGCCTCAATAAAGCTTGCCTTGAGTGCTTCAAGTAGTGTGTGCCCGTCTGTTGTGTGACTCTGG
TAACTAGAGATCCCTCAGACCCTTTTAGTCAGTGTGGAAAATCTCTAGCAGTAGTAGTTCATGTCATCTT
ATTATTCAGTATTTATAACTTGCAAAGAAATGAATATCAGAGAGTGAGAGGCCTTGACATTGCTAGCGTT
TACCGTCGACCTCTAGCTAGAGCTTGGCGTAATCATGGTCATAGCTGTTTCCTGTGTGAAATTGTTATCC
GCTCACAATTCCACACAACATACGAGCCGGAAGCATAAAGTGTAAAGCCTGGGGTGCCTAATGAGTGAGC
TAACTCACATTAATTGCGTTGCGCTCACTGCCCGCTTTCCAGTCGGGAAACCTGTCGTGCCAGCTGCATT
AATGAATCGGCCAACGCGCGGGGAGAGGCGGTTTGCGTATTGGGCGCTCTTCCGCTTCCTCGCTCACTGA
CTCGCTGCGCTCGGTCGTTCGGCTGCGGCGAGCGGTATCAGCTCACTCAAAGGCGGTAATACGGTTATCC
ACAGAATCAGGGGATAACGCAGGAAAGAACATGTGAGCAAAAGGCCAGCAAAAGGCCAGGAACCGTAAAA
AGGCCGCGTTGCTGGCGTTTTTCCATAGGCTCCGCCCCCCTGACGAGCATCACAAAAATCGACGCTCAAG
TCAGAGGTGGCGAAACCCGACAGGACTATAAAGATACCAGGCGTTTCCCCCTGGAAGCTCCCTCGTGCGC
TCTCCTGTTCCGACCCTGCCGCTTACCGGATACCTGTCCGCCTTTCTCCCTTCGGGAAGCGTGGCGCTTT
CTCATAGCTCACGCTGTAGGTATCTCAGTTCGGTGTAGGTCGTTCGCTCCAAGCTGGGCTGTGTGCACGA
ACCCCCCGTTCAGCCCGACCGCTGCGCCTTATCCGGTAACTATCGTCTTGAGTCCAACCCGGTAAGACAC
GACTTATCGCCACTGGCAGCAGCCACTGGTAACAGGATTAGCAGAGCGAGGTATGTAGGCGGTGCTACAG
AGTTCTTGAAGTGGTGGCCTAACTACGGCTACACTAGAAGAACAGTATTTGGTATCTGCGCTCTGCTGAA
GCCAGTTACCTTCGGAAAAAGAGTTGGTAGCTCTTGATCCGGCAAACAAACCACCGCTGGTAGCGGTGGT
TTTTTTGTTTGCAAGCAGCAGATTACGCGCAGAAAAAAAGGATCTCAAGAAGATCCTTTGATCTTTTCTA
CGGGGTCTGACGCTCAGTGGAACGAAAACTCACGTTAAGGGATTTTGGTCATGAGATTATCAAAAAGGAT
CTTCACCTAGATCCTTTTAAATTAAAAATGAAGTTTTAAATCAATCTAAAGTATATATGAGTAAACTTGG
TCTGACAGTTACCAATGCTTAATCAGTGAGGCACCTATCTCAGCGATCTGTCTATTTCGTTCATCCATAG
TTGCCTGACTCCCCGTCGTGTAGATAACTACGATACGGGAGGGCTTACCATCTGGCCCCAGTGCTGCAAT
GATACCGCGAGACCCACGCTCACCGGCTCCAGATTTATCAGCAATAAACCAGCCAGCCGGAAGGGCCGAG
CGCAGAAGTGGTCCTGCAACTTTATCCGCCTCCATCCAGTCTATTAATTGTTGCCGGGAAGCTAGAGTAA
GTAGTTCGCCAGTTAATAGTTTGCGCAACGTTGTTGCCATTGCTACAGGCATCGTGGTGTCACGCTCGTC
GTTTGGTATGGCTTCATTCAGCTCCGGTTCCCAACGATCAAGGCGAGTTACATGATCCCCCATGTTGTGC
AAAAAAGCGGTTAGCTCCTTCGGTCCTCCGATCGTTGTCAGAAGTAAGTTGGCCGCAGTGTTATCACTCA
TGGTTATGGCAGCACTGCATAATTCTCTTACTGTCATGCCATCCGTAAGATGCTTTTCTGTGACTGGTGA
GTACTCAACCAAGTCATTCTGAGAATAGTGTATGCGGCGACCGAGTTGCTCTTGCCCGGCGTCAATACGG
GATAATACCGCGCCACATAGCAGAACTTTAAAAGTGCTCATCATTGGAAAACGTTCTTCGGGGCGAAAAC
TCTCAAGGATCTTACCGCTGTTGAGATCCAGTTCGATGTAACCCACTCGTGCACCCAACTGATCTTCAGC
ATCTTTTACTTTCACCAGCGTTTCTGGGTGAGCAAAAACAGGAAGGCAAAATGCCGCAAAAAAGGGAATA
AGGGCGACACGGAAATGTTGAATACTCATACTCTTCCTTTTTCAATATTATTGAAGCATTTATCAGGGTT
ATTGTCTCATGAGCGGATACATATTTGAATGTATTTAGAAAAATAAACAAATAGGGGTTCCGCGCACATT
TCCCCGAAAAGTGCCACCTGACGTCGACGGATCGGGAGATCAACTTGTTTATTGCAGCTTATAATGGTTA
CAAATAAAGCAATAGCATCACAAATTTCACAAATAAAGCATTTTTTTCACTGCATTCTAGTTGTGGTTTG
TCCAAACTCATCAATGTATCTTATCATGTCTGGATCAACTGGATAACTCAAGCTAACCAAAATCATCCCA
AACTTCCCACCCCATACCCTATTACCACTGCCAATTACCTGTGGTTTCATTTACTCTAAACCTGTGATTC
CTCTGAATTATTTTCATTTTAAAGAAATTGTATTTGTTAAATATGTACTACAAACTTAGTAGTTGGAAGG
GCTAATTCACTCCCAAAGAAGACAAGATATCCTTGATCTGTGGATCTACCACACACAAGGCTACTTCCCT
GATTAGCAGAACTACACACCAGGGCCAGGGGTCAGATATCCACTGACCTTTGGATGGTGCTACAAGCTAG
TACCAGTTGAGCCAGATAAGGTAGAAGAGGCCAATAAAGGAGAGAACACCAGCTTGTTACACCCTGTGAG
CCTGCATGGGATGGATGACCCGGAGAGAGAAGTGTTAGAGTGGAGGTTTGACAGCCGCCTAGCATTTCAT
CACGTGGCCCGAGAGCTGCATCCGGAGTACTTCAAGAACTGCTGATATCGAGCTTGCTACAAGGGACTTT
CCGCTGGGGACTTTCCAGGGAGGCGTGGCCTGGGCGGGACTGGGGAGTGGCGAGCCCTCAGATCCTGCAT
ATAAGCAGCTGCTTTTTGCCTGTACTGGGTCTCTCTGGTTAGACCAGATCTGAGCCTGGGAGCTCTCTGG
CTAACTAGGGAACCCACTGCTTAAGCCTCAATAAAGCTTGCCTTGAGTGCTTCAAGTAGTGTGTGCCCGT
CTGTTGTGTGACTCTGGTAACTAGAGATCCCTCAGACCCTTTTAGTCAGTGTGGAAAATCTCTAGCAGTG
GCGCCCGAACAGGGACTTGAAAGCGAAAGGGAAACCAGAGGAGCTCTCTCGACGCAGGACTCGGCTTGCT
GAAGCGCGCACGGCAAGAGGCGAGGGGCGGCGACTGGTGAGTACGCCAAAAATTTTGACTAGCGGAGGCT
AGAAGGAGAGAGATGGGTGCGAGAGCGTCAGTATTAAGCGGGGGAGAATTAGATCGCGATGGGAAAAAAT
TCGGTTAAGGCCAGGGGGAAAGAAAAAATATAAATTAAAACATATAGTATGGGCAAGCAGGGAGCTAGAA
CGATTCGCAGTTAATCCTGGCCTGTTAGAAACATCAGAAGGCTGTAGACAAATACTGGGACAGCTACAAC
CATCCCTTCAGACAGGATCAGAAGAACTTAGATCATTATATAATACAGTAGCAACCCTCTATTGTGTGCA
TCAAAGGATAGAGATAAAAGACACCAAGGAAGCTTTAGACAAGATAGAGGAAGAGCAAAACAAAAGTAAG
ACCACCGCACAGCAAGCGGCCGGCCGCTGATCTTCAGACCTGGAGGAGGAGATATGAGGGACAATTGGAG
AAGTGAATTATATAAATATAAAGTAGTAAAAATTGAACCATTAGGAGTAGCACCCACCAAGGCAAAGAGA
AGAGTGGTGCAGAGAGAAAAAAGAGCAGTGGGAATAGGAGCTTTGTTCCTTGGGTTCTTGGGAGCAGCAG
GAAGCACTATGGGCGCAGCGTCAATGACGCTGACGGTACAGGCCAGACAATTATTGTCTGGTATAGTGCA
GCAGCAGAACAATTTGCTGAGGGCTATTGAGGCGCAACAGCATCTGTTGCAACTCACAGTCTGGGGCATC
AAGCAGCTCCAGGCAAGAATCCTGGCTGTGGAAAGATACCTAAAGGATCAACAGCTCCTGGGGATTTGGG
GTTGCTCTGGAAAACTCATTTGCACCACTGCTGTGCCTTGGAATGCTAGTTGGAGTAATAAATCTCTGGA
ACAGATTTGGAATCACACGACCTGGATGGAGTGGGACAGAGAAATTAACAATTACACAAGCTTAATACAC
TCCTTAATTGAAGAATCGCAAAACCAGCAAGAAAAGAATGAACAAGAATTATTGGAATTAGATAAATGGG
CAAGTTTGTGGAATTGGTTTAACATAACAAATTGGCTGTGGTATATAAAATTATTCATAATGATAGTAGG
AGGCTTGGTAGGTTTAAGAATAGTTTTTGCTGTACTTTCTATAGTGAATAGAGTTAGGCAGGGATATTCA
CCATTATCGTTTCAGACCCACCTCCCAACCCCGAGGGGACCCGACAGGCCCGAAGGAATAGAAGAAGAAG
GTGGAGAGAGAGACAGAGACAGATCCATTCGATTAGTGAACGGATCTCGACGGTATCGCCTTTAAAAGAA
AAGGGGGGATTGGGGGGTACAGTGCAGGGGAAAGAATAGTAGACATAATAGCAACAGACATACAAACTAA
AGAATTACAAAAACAAATTACAAAAATTCAAAATTTTCGGGTTTATTACAGGGACAGCAGAGATCCAGTT
TATCGATGGTCCGATTTCAGCAGGTGATGAGGTTAGCAGTCTCACCTGCGGGCAGATCGAACCTGCAGGT
TCCACTGGGACGATTACATGCATCTGGATCGATGAGTAATTCATACAAAAGGACTCGCCCCTGCCTTGGG
GAATCCCAGGGACCGTCGTTAAACTCCCACTAACGTAGAACCCAGAGATCGCTGCGTTCCCGCCCCCTCA
CCCGCCCGCTCTCGTCATCACTGAGGTGGAGAAGAGCATGCGTGAGGCTCCGGTGCCCGTCAGTGGGCAG
AGCGCACATCGCCCACAGTCCCCGAGAAGTTGGGGGGAGGGGTCGGCAATTGAACCGGTGCCTAGAGAAG
GTGGCGCGGGGTAAACTGGGAAAGTGATGTCGTGTACTGGCTCCGCCTTTTTCCCGAGGGTGGGGGAGAA
CCGTATATAAGTGCAGTAGTCGCCGTGAACGTTCTTTTTCGCAACGGGTTTGCCGCCAGAACACAGGTAA
GTGCCGTGTGTGGTTCCCGCGGGCCTGGCCTCTTTACGGGTTATGGCCCTTGCGTGCCTTGAATTACTTC
CACGCCCCTGGCTGCAGTACGTGATTCTTGATCCCGAGCTTCGGGTTGGAAGTGGGTGGGAGAGTTCGAG
GCCTTGCGCTTAAGGAGCCCCTTCGCCTCGTGCTTGAGTTGAGGCCTGGCTTGGGCGCTGGGGCCGCCGC
GTGCGAATCTGGTGGCACCTTCGCGCCTGTCTCGCTGCTTTCGATAAGTCTCTAGCCATTTAAAATTTTT
GATGACCTGCTGCGACGCTTTTTTTCTGGCAAGATAGTCTTGTAAATGCGGGCCAAGATCTGCACACTGG
TATTTCGGTTTTTGGGGCCGCGGGCGGCGACGGGGCCCGTGCGTCCCAGCGCACATGTTCGGCGAGGCGG
GGCCTGCGAGCGCGGCCACCGAGAATCGGACGGGGGTAGTCTCAAGCTGGCCGGCCTGCTCTGGTGCCTG
GCCTCGCGCCGCCGTGTATCGCCCCGCCCTGGGCGGCAAGGCTGGCCCGGTCGGCACCAGTTGCGTGAGC
GGAAAGATGGCCGCTTCCCGGCCCTGCTGCAGGGAGCTCAAAATGGAGGACGCGGCGCTCGGGAGAGCGG
GCGGGTGAGTCACCCACACAAAGGAAAAGGGCCTTTCCGTCCTCAGCCGTCGCTTCATGTGACTCCACGG
AGTACCGGGCGCCGTCCAGGCACCTCGATTAGTTCTCGAGCTTTTGGAGTACGTCGTCTTTAGGTTGGGG
GGAGGGGTTTTATGCGATGGAGTTTCCCCACACTGAGTGGGTGGAGACTGAAGTTAGGCCAGCTTGGCAC
TTGATGTAATTCTCCTTGGAATTTGCCCTTTTTGAGTTTGGATCTTGGTTCATTCTCAAGCCTCAGACAG
TGGTTCAAAGTTTTTTTCTTCCATTTCAGGTGTCGTGAGGATCTATTTCCGGTGAATTGGTTTAAACGCG
ATCGCCTCGAGGGATCCTCTAGAGCGGCCGCTAATACGACTCACTATAGGGAGAGCCGCCACCATGAAAC
GGACAGCCGACGGAAGCGAGTTCGAGTCACCAAAGAAGAAGCGGAAAGTCGACAAGAAGTACAGCATCGG
CCTGGACATCGGCACCAACTCTGTGGGCTGGGCCGTGATCACCGACGAGTACAAGGTGCCCAGCAAGAAA
TTCAAGGTGCTGGGCAACACCGACCGGCACAGCATCAAGAAGAACCTGATCGGAGCCCTGCTGTTCGACA
GCGGCGAAACAGCCGAGGCCACCCGGCTGAAGAGAACCGCCAGAAGAAGATACACCAGACGGAAGAACCG
GATCTGCTATCTGCAAGAGATCTTCAGCAACGAGATGGCCAAGGTGGACGACAGCTTCTTCCACAGACTG
GAAGAGTCCTTCCTGGTGGAAGAGGATAAGAAGCACGAGCGGCACCCCATCTTCGGCAACATCGTGGACG
AGGTGGCCTACCACGAGAAGTACCCCACCATCTACCACCTGAGAAAGAAACTGGTGGACAGCACCGACAA
GGCCGACCTGCGGCTGATCTATCTGGCCCTGGCCCACATGATCAAGTTCCGGGGCCACTTCCTGATCGAG
GGCGACCTGAACCCCGACAACAGCGACGTGGACAAGCTGTTCATCCAGCTGGTGCAGACCTACAACCAGC
TGTTCGAGGAAAACCCCATCAACGCCAGCGGCGTGGACGCCAAGGCCATCCTGTCTGCCAGACTGAGCAA
GAGCAGACGGCTGGAAAATCTGATCGCCCAGCTGCCCGGCGAGAAGAAGAATGGCCTGTTCGGAAACCTG
ATTGCCCTGAGCCTGGGCCTGACCCCCAACTTCAAGAGCAACTTCGACCTGGCCGAGGATGCCAAACTGC
AGCTGAGCAAGGACACCTACGACGACGACCTGGACAACCTGCTGGCCCAGATCGGCGACCAGTACGCCGA
CCTGTTTCTGGCCGCCAAGAACCTGTCCGACGCCATCCTGCTGAGCGACATCCTGAGAGTGAACACCGAG
ATCACCAAGGCCCCCCTGAGCGCCTCTATGATCAAGAGATACGACGAGCACCACCAGGACCTGACCCTGC
TGAAAGCTCTCGTGCGGCAGCAGCTGCCTGAGAAGTACAAAGAGATTTTCTTCGACCAGAGCAAGAACGG
CTACGCCGGCTACATTGACGGCGGAGCCAGCCAGGAAGAGTTCTACAAGTTCATCAAGCCCATCCTGGAA
AAGATGGACGGCACCGAGGAACTGCTCGTGAAGCTGAACAGAGAGGACCTGCTGCGGAAGCAGCGGACCT
TCGACAACGGCAGCATCCCCCACCAGATCCACCTGGGAGAGCTGCACGCCATTCTGCGGCGGCAGGAAGA
TTTTTACCCATTCCTGAAGGACAACCGGGAAAAGATCGAGAAGATCCTGACCTTCCGCATCCCCTACTAC
GTGGGCCCTCTGGCCAGGGGAAACAGCAGATTCGCCTGGATGACCAGAAAGAGCGAGGAAACCATCACCC
CCTGGAACTTCGAGGAAGTGGTGGACAAGGGCGCTTCCGCCCAGAGCTTCATCGAGCGGATGACCAACTT
CGATAAGAACCTGCCCAACGAGAAGGTGCTGCCCAAGCACAGCCTGCTGTACGAGTACTTCACCGTGTAT
AACGAGCTGACCAAAGTGAAATACGTGACCGAGGGAATGAGAAAGCCCGCCTTCCTGAGCGGCGAGCAGA
AAAAGGCCATCGTGGACCTGCTGTTCAAGACCAACCGGAAAGTGACCGTGAAGCAGCTGAAAGAGGACTA
CTTCAAGAAAATCGAGTGCTTCGACTCCGTGGAAATCTCCGGCGTGGAAGATCGGTTCAACGCCTCCCTG
GGCACATACCACGATCTGCTGAAAATTATCAAGGACAAGGACTTCCTGGACAATGAGGAAAACGAGGACA
TTCTGGAAGATATCGTGCTGACCCTGACACTGTTTGAGGACAGAGAGATGATCGAGGAACGGCTGAAAAC
CTATGCCCACCTGTTCGACGACAAAGTGATGAAGCAGCTGAAGCGGCGGAGATACACCGGCTGGGGCAGG
CTGAGCCGGAAGCTGATCAACGGCATCCGGGACAAGCAGTCCGGCAAGACAATCCTGGATTTCCTGAAGT
CCGACGGCTTCGCCAACAGAAACTTCATGCAGCTGATCCACGACGACAGCCTGACCTTTAAAGAGGACAT
CCAGAAAGCCCAGGTGTCCGGCCAGGGCGATAGCCTGCACGAGCACATTGCCAATCTGGCCGGCAGCCCC
GCCATTAAGAAGGGCATCCTGCAGACAGTGAAGGTGGTGGACGAGCTCGTGAAAGTGATGGGCCGGCACA
AGCCCGAGAACATCGTGATCGAAATGGCCAGAGAGAACCAGACCACCCAGAAGGGACAGAAGAACAGCCG
CGAGAGAATGAAGCGGATCGAAGAGGGCATCAAAGAGCTGGGCAGCCAGATCCTGAAAGAACACCCCGTG
GAAAACACCCAGCTGCAGAACGAGAAGCTGTACCTGTACTACCTGCAGAATGGGCGGGATATGTACGTGG
ACCAGGAACTGGACATCAACCGGCTGTCCGACTACGATGTGGACGCTATCGTGCCTCAGAGCTTTCTGAA
GGACGACTCCATCGACAACAAGGTGCTGACCAGAAGCGACAAGAACCGGGGCAAGAGCGACAACGTGCCC
TCCGAAGAGGTCGTGAAGAAGATGAAGAACTACTGGCGGCAGCTGCTGAACGCCAAGCTGATTACCCAGA
GAAAGTTCGACAATCTGACCAAGGCCGAGAGAGGCGGCCTGAGCGAACTGGATAAGGCCGGCTTCATCAA
GAGACAGCTGGTGGAAACCCGGCAGATCACAAAGCACGTGGCACAGATCCTGGACTCCCGGATGAACACT
AAGTACGACGAGAATGACAAGCTGATCCGGGAAGTGAAAGTGATCACCCTGAAGTCCAAGCTGGTGTCCG
ATTTCCGGAAGGATTTCCAGTTTTACAAAGTGCGCGAGATCAACAACTACCACCACGCCCACGACGCCTA
CCTGAACGCCGTCGTGGGAACCGCCCTGATCAAAAAGTACCCTAAGCTGGAAAGCGAGTTCGTGTACGGC
GACTACAAGGTGTACGACGTGCGGAAGATGATCGCCAAGAGCGAGCAGGAAATCGGCAAGGCTACCGCCA
AGTACTTCTTCTACAGCAACATCATGAACTTTTTCAAGACCGAGATTACCCTGGCCAACGGCGAGATCCG
GAAGCGGCCTCTGATCGAGACAAACGGCGAAACCGGGGAGATCGTGTGGGATAAGGGCCGGGATTTTGCC
ACCGTGCGGAAAGTGCTGAGCATGCCCCAAGTGAATATCGTGAAAAAGACCGAGGTGCAGACAGGCGGCT
TCAGCAAAGAGTCTATCCTGCCCAAGAGGAACAGCGATAAGCTGATCGCCAGAAAGAAGGACTGGGACCC
TAAGAAGTACGGCGGCTTCGACAGCCCCACCGTGGCCTATTCTGTGCTGGTGGTGGCCAAAGTGGAAAAG
GGCAAGTCCAAGAAACTGAAGAGTGTGAAAGAGCTGCTGGGGATCACCATCATGGAAAGAAGCAGCTTCG
AGAAGAATCCCATCGACTTTCTGGAAGCCAAGGGCTACAAAGAAGTGAAAAAGGACCTGATCATCAAGCT
GCCTAAGTACTCCCTGTTCGAGCTGGAAAACGGCCGGAAGAGAATGCTGGCCTCTGCCGGCGAACTGCAG
AAGGGAAACGAACTGGCCCTGCCCTCCAAATATGTGAACTTCCTGTACCTGGCCAGCCACTATGAGAAGC
TGAAGGGCTCCCCCGAGGATAATGAGCAGAAACAGCTGTTTGTGGAACAGCACAAGCACTACCTGGACGA
GATCATCGAGCAGATCAGCGAGTTCTCCAAGAGAGTGATCCTGGCCGACGCTAATCTGGACAAAGTGCTG
TCCGCCTACAACAAGCACCGGGATAAGCCCATCAGAGAGCAGGCCGAGAATATCATCCACCTGTTTACCC
TGACCAATCTGGGAGCCCCTGCCGCCTTCAAGTACTTTGACACCACCATCGACCGGAAGAGGTACACCAG
CACCAAAGAGGTGCTGGACGCCACCCTGATCCACCAGAGCATCACCGGCCTGTACGAGACACGGATCGAC
CTGTCTCAGCTGGGAGGTGACTCTGGAGGATCTAGCGGAGGATCCTCTGGCAGCGAGACACCAGGAACAA
GCGAGTCAGCAACACCAGAGAGCAGTGGCGGCAGCAGCGGCGGCAGCAGCACCCTAAATATAGAAGATGA
GTATCGGCTACATGAGACCTCAAAAGAGCCAGATGTTTCTCTAGGGTCCACATGGCTGTCTGATTTTCCT
CAGGCCTGGGCGGAAACCGGGGGCATGGGACTGGCAGTTCGCCAAGCTCCTCTGATCATACCTCTGAAAG
CAACCTCTACCCCCGTGTCCATAAAACAATACCCCATGTCACAAGAAGCCAGACTGGGGATCAAGCCCCA
CATACAGAGACTGTTGGACCAGGGAATACTGGTACCCTGCCAGTCCCCCTGGAACACGCCCCTGCTACCC
GTTAAGAAACCAGGGACTAATGATTATAGGCCTGTCCAGGATCTGAGAGAAGTCAACAAGCGGGTGGAAG
ACATCCACCCCACCGTGCCCAACCCTTACAACCTCTTGAGCGGGCTCCCACCGTCCCACCAGTGGTACAC
TGTGCTTGATTTAAAGGATGCCTTTTTCTGCCTGAGACTCCACCCCACCAGTCAGCCTCTCTTCGCCTTT
GAGTGGAGAGATCCAGAGATGGGAATCTCAGGACAATTGACCTGGACCAGACTCCCACAGGGTTTCAAAA
ACAGTCCCACCCTGTTTAATGAGGCACTGCACAGAGACCTAGCAGACTTCCGGATCCAGCACCCAGACTT
GATCCTGCTACAGTACGTGGATGACTTACTGCTGGCCGCCACTTCTGAGCTAGACTGCCAACAAGGTACT
CGGGCCCTGTTACAAACCCTAGGGAACCTCGGGTATCGGGCCTCGGCCAAGAAAGCCCAAATTTGCCAGA
AACAGGTCAAGTATCTGGGGTATCTTCTAAAAGAGGGTCAGAGATGGCTGACTGAGGCCAGAAAAGAGAC
TGTGATGGGGCAGCCTACTCCGAAGACCCCTCGACAACTAAGGGAGTTCCTAGGGAAGGCAGGCTTCTGT
CGCCTCTTCATCCCTGGGTTTGCAGAAATGGCAGCCCCCCTGTACCCTCTCACCAAACCGGGGACTCTGT
TTAATTGGGGCCCAGACCAACAAAAGGCCTATCAAGAAATCAAGCAAGCTCTTCTAACTGCCCCAGCCCT
GGGGTTGCCAGATTTGACTAAGCCCTTTGAACTCTTTGTCGACGAGAAGCAGGGCTACGCCAAAGGTGTC
CTAACGCAAAAACTGGGACCTTGGCGTCGGCCGGTGGCCTACCTGTCCAAAAAGCTAGACCCAGTAGCAG
CTGGGTGGCCCCCTTGCCTACGGATGGTAGCAGCCATTGCCGTACTGACAAAGGATGCAGGCAAGCTAAC
CATGGGACAGCCACTAGTCATTCTGGCCCCCCATGCAGTAGAGGCACTAGTCAAACAACCCCCCGACCGC
TGGCTTTCCAACGCCCGGATGACTCACTATCAGGCCTTGCTTTTGGACACGGACCGGGTCCAGTTCGGAC
CGGTGGTAGCCCTGAACCCGGCTACGCTGCTCCCACTGCCTGAGGAAGGGCTGCAACACAACTGCCTTGA
TATCCTGGCCGAAGCCCACGGAACCCGACCCGACCTAACGGACCAGCCGCTCCCAGACGCCGACCACACC
TGGTACACGGATGGAAGCAGTCTCTTACAAGAGGGACAGCGTAAGGCGGGAGCTGCGGTGACCACCGAGA
CCGAGGTAATCTGGGCTAAAGCCCTGCCAGCCGGGACATCCGCTCAGCGGGCTGAACTGATAGCACTCAC
CCAGGCCCTAAAGATGGCAGAAGGTAAGAAGCTAAATGTTTATACTGATAGCCGTTATGCTTTTGCTACT
GCCCATATCCATGGAGAAATATACAGAAGGCGTGGGTGGCTCACATCAGAAGGCAAAGAGATCAAAAATA
AAGACGAGATCTTGGCCCTACTAAAAGCCCTCTTTCTGCCCAAAAGACTTAGCATAATCCATTGTCCAGG
ACATCAAAAGGGACACAGCGCCGAGGCTAGAGGCAACCGGATGGCTGACCAAGCGGCCCGAAAGGCAGCC
ATCACAGAGACTCCAGACACCTCTACCCTCCTCATAGAAAATTCATCACCCTCTGGCGGCTCAAAAAGAA
CCGCCGACGGCAGCGAATTCGAGCCCAAGAAGAAGAGGAAAGTCGGAAGCGGAGCTACTAACTTCAGCCT
GCTGAAGCAGGCTGGAGACGTGGAGGAGAACCCTGGACCTATGGTGAGCAAGGGCGAGGAGC
Features (pLannotate 1.2.2; 26 found; start..end, strand, type, name):
    792..1380    +  misc_feature   WPRE: woodchuck hepatitis virus posttranscriptional regulatory element
   1397..1915    +  CDS            nef (fragment): NEF_HV1BR - Experimental evidence at protein level: Swiss-Prot protein existence level 1. Extracellular Nef protein targets CD4(+) T-lymphocytes for apoptosis by interacting with CXCR4 surface receptors (PubMed:14990729). From Human immunodeficiency virus type 1 group M subtype B (isolate BRU/LAI) (HIV-1).
   1963..2220    +  LTR            5' LTR (truncated): truncated 5' long terminal repeat (LTR) from HIV-1
   2370..2392    -  protein_bind   lac operator (fragment): The lac repressor binds to the lac operator to inhibit transcription in E. coli. This inhibition can be relieved by adding lactose or isopropyl-β-D-thiogalactopyranoside (IPTG). lac repressor encoded by lacI
   2396..2426    -  promoter       lac promoter: promoter for the E. coli lac operon
   2441..2462    -  protein_bind   CAP binding site: CAP binding activates transcription in the presence of cAMP. E. coli catabolite activator protein
   2475..2567    -  CDS            lacI (fragment): lac repressor; lacI; The lac repressor binds to the lac operator to inhibit transcription in E. coli. This inhibition can be relieved by adding lactose or isopropyl-β-D-thiogalactopyranoside (IPTG).
   2750..3338    -  rep_origin     ori: high-copy-number ColE1/pMB1/pBR322/pUC origin of replication
   3509..4369    -  CDS            AmpR: β-lactamase; bla; confers resistance to ampicillin, carbenicillin, and related antibiotics
   4370..4474    -  promoter       AmpR promoter: bla
   4522..4656    +  polyA_signal   SV40 poly(A) signal: SV40 polyadenylation signal
   4823..5152    +  CDS            nef (fragment): NEF_HV1BR - Experimental evidence at protein level: Swiss-Prot protein existence level 1. Extracellular Nef protein targets CD4(+) T-lymphocytes for apoptosis by interacting with CXCR4 surface receptors (PubMed:14990729). From Human immunodeficiency virus type 1 group M subtype B (isolate BRU/LAI) (HIV-1).
   5200..5457    +  LTR            5' LTR (truncated): truncated 5' long terminal repeat (LTR) from HIV-1
   5504..5629    +  misc_feature   HIV-1 Ψ: packaging signal of human immunodeficiency virus type 1
   5613..5951    +  CDS            HIV-1 gag (fragment): gag protein from human immunodeficiency virus 1; gag
   6126..6359    +  misc_feature   RRE: The Rev response element (RRE) of HIV-1 allows for Rev-dependent mRNA export from the nucleus to the cytoplasm.
   6736..6836    +  CDS            Rev (fragment): human immunodeficiency virus 1 (HIV-1) Rev protein; rev; enhances nuclear export of unspliced and incompletely spliced viral mRNAs
   6851..6966    +  misc_feature   cPPT/CTS: central polypurine tract and central termination sequence of HIV-1 (lacking the first T)
   7275..7486    +  promoter       EF-1α core promoter: core promoter for human elongation factor EF-1α
   7487..7600    +  intron         EF-1α intron A (fragment): intron upstream of the start codon of human EF-1α
   8226..8429    +  intron         EF-1α intron A: truncated intron upstream of the start codon of human EF-1α
   8502..8520    +  promoter       T7 promoter: promoter for bacteriophage T7 RNA polymerase
   8591..10192   +  CDS            Cas9(N): N-terminal portion of Streptococcus pyogenes Cas9 (Zetsche et al., 2015)
  10193..12687   +  CDS            Cas9(C) (fragment): C-terminal portion of Streptococcus pyogenes Cas9 (Zetsche et al., 2015)
  12791..14822   +  CDS            gag-pol (fragment): Moloney murine leukemia virus Gag-Pol polyprotein; gag-pol; contains a read-through stop codon
  14951..695     +  CDS            EGFP (across the origin): EGFP is a basic (constitutively fluorescent) green fluorescent protein published in 1996, derived from Aequorea victoria. It is reported to be a rapidly-maturing weak dimer with moderate acid sensitivity.
