[The description below was written by a language model from this plasmid's Addgene catalogue record and pLannotate feature annotations shown in this document.]
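Description:
pLenti_Ef1a:PE2-P2A-GFP is a 14,972 bp HIV-1-based lentiviral transfer plasmid built on a commercial pLV backbone. It serves as an "empty" all-in-one prime-editing vector, expressing the editor constitutively and awaiting insertion of a pegRNA. It is propagated in E. coli through a ColE1/pUC-type origin with ampicillin selection (AmpR). The catalogue nonetheless lists it as low copy and recommends a recombination-deficient strain, which is consistent with a large construct carrying repeated LTR sequences.

The lentiviral elements annotated are two truncated LTRs, the Ψ packaging signal with a gag fragment, the RRE for Rev-dependent export, the cPPT/CTS and a WPRE downstream of the payload. An SV40 poly(A) signal lies in the backbone.

The payload is driven by the human EF-1α promoter with intron A sequence. The annotated Cas9 N- and C-terminal segments followed by a Moloney murine leukemia virus gag-pol fragment correspond to the PE2 prime editor, a Cas9 nickase fused to an engineered M-MLV reverse transcriptase. EGFP follows, spanning the numbering origin. According to the record it is linked through a P2A self-cleaving peptide, so editor and fluorescent marker come from one transcript as separate proteins and GFP reports on transfected or transduced cells. The P2A itself is not annotated in the feature table.

The record also lists a U6 promoter and PaqCI restriction sites, added by the depositing lab for restriction-based pegRNA cloning. Neither was picked up by the automated annotation, so their positions are not documented here. The associated work used single all-in-one plasmids of this kind for prime editing in mammalian cells.
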