Addgene plasmid #184445: pLenti_Ef1a:PE2-P2A-GFP
Purpose: (Empty Backbone) Single EF1a-driven PE2-P2A-GFP (Addgene #132776) and PaqCI restriction sites for pegRNA cloning. Lentiviral backbone and AmpR.
Depositing lab: Bobby Koeleman. Depositing organization: University Medical Centre Utrecht. Publication: Increased prime edit rates in KCNQ2 and SCN1A via single nicking all-in-one plasmids. Dirkx N, Weuring WJ, De Vriendt E, Smal N, van de Vondervoort J, van 't Slot R, Koetsier M, Zonnekein N, De Pooter T, Weckhuysen S, Koeleman BPC. BMC Biol. 2023 Jul 13;21(1):156. doi: 10.1186/s12915-023-01646-7. PubMed 37443005.
Backbone
  Vector backbone: pLV
  Backbone manufacturer: SignaGen Inc
  Backbone size (bp): 14972
  Vector type: Mammalian Expression, Lentiviral, CRISPR
  Promoter: U6 and Ef1A
Growth in bacteria
  Bacterial resistance: Ampicillin, 100 μg/mL
  Growth temperature: 37°C
  Growth strain: NEB Stable
  Copy number: Low Copy
Gene/Insert
  Cloning method: Restriction Enzyme
  Sequencing primers: 5′ GTGCAGGGGAAAGAATAGTAGACA; 3′ CGTAGAACCCAGAGATCGCT
Resource information
  A portion of this plasmid was derived from a plasmid made by: SignaGen Laboratories
Terms and licenses: Academic/Nonprofit Terms; Industry Terms: Not Available to Industry
Depositor comments: Backbone was generated by Signagen by cloning PE2-P2A-GFP (Addgene #132776) insert in a pLV backbone. Further addition of PaqCI sites are performed in our lab.
How to cite: pLenti_Ef1a:PE2-P2A-GFP was a gift from Bobby Koeleman (Addgene plasmid # 184445 ; http://n2t.net/addgene:184445 ; RRID:Addgene_184445)
